LOCUS       Exported 5695 bp ds-DNA circular SYN 13-MAY-2021
DEFINITION  Yeast Expression plasmid for SARS-CoV-2 2'-O-ribose
            methyltransferase.
ACCESSION   .
VERSION     .
KEYWORDS    pGBW-m4046481
SOURCE      synthetic DNA construct
  ORGANISM  synthetic DNA construct
REFERENCE   1 (bases 1 to 5695)
  TITLE     SARS-CoV-2 protein Yeast expression constructs, tagged, for protein
            expression and/or purification
REFERENCE   2 (bases 1 to 5695)
  AUTHORS   .
  TITLE     Direct Submission
  JOURNAL   Exported May 13, 2021 from SnapGene Server 1.1.58
            http://www.snapgene.com
FEATURES             Location/Qualifiers
     source          1..5695
                     /organism="synthetic DNA construct"
                     /mol_type="other DNA"
     promoter        10..417
                     /gene="S. cerevisiae TEF1"
                     /label=TEF1 promoter
                     /note="promoter for EF-1-alpha"
     CDS             1322..1339
                     /codon_start=1
                     /product="thrombin recognition and cleavage site"
                     /label=thrombin site
                     /translation="LVPRGS"
     CDS             1340..1405
                     /codon_start=1
                     /product="three tandem FLAG(R) epitope tags, followed by an
                     enterokinase cleavage site"
                     /label=3xFLAG
                     /translation="DYKDHDGDYKDHDIDYKDDDDK"
     primer_bind     complement(1450..1468)
                     /label=CYC1
                     /note="CYC1 transcription termination signal, reverse
                     primer"
     CDS             1819..2622
                     /codon_start=1
                     /gene="S. cerevisiae URA3"
                     /product="orotidine-5'-phosphate decarboxylase, required
                     for uracil biosynthesis"
                     /label=URA3
                     /note="yeast auxotrophic marker, counterselectable with
                     5-fluoroorotic acid (5-FOA)"
                     /translation="MSKATYKERAATHPSPVAAKLFNIMHEKQTNLCASLDVRTTKELL
                     ELVEALGPKICLLKTHVDILTDFSMEGTVKPLKALSAKYNFLLFEDRKFADIGNTVKLQ
                     YSAGVYRIAEWADITNAHGVVGPGIVSGLKQAAEEVTKEPRGLLMLAELSCKGSLSTGE
                     YTKGTVDIAKSDKDFVIGFIAQRDMGGRDEGYDWLIMTPGVGLDDKGDALGQQYRTVDD
                     VVSTGSDIIIVGRGLFAKGRDAKVEGERYRKAGWEAYLRRCGQQN"
     rep_origin      2705..3687
                     /label=2u ori
                     /note="yeast 2u plasmid origin of replication"
     terminator      3765..3794
                     /label=T3Te terminator
                     /note="phage T3 early transcription terminator"
     rep_origin      3816..4403
                     /direction=RIGHT
                     /label=ori
                     /note="high-copy-number ColE1/pMB1/pBR322/pUC origin of
                     replication"
     terminator      4415..4442
                     /label=T7Te terminator
                     /note="phage T7 early transcription terminator"
     CDS             complement(4466..4657)
                     /codon_start=1
                     /gene="rop"
                     /product="Rop protein, which maintains plasmids at low copy
                     number"
                     /label=rop
                     /translation="MTKQEKTALNMARFIRSQTLTLLEKLNELDADEQADICESLHDHA
                     DELYRSCLARFGDDGENL"
     CDS             complement(4658..5518)
                     /codon_start=1
                     /gene="bla"
                     /product="beta-lactamase"
                     /label=AmpR
                     /note="confers resistance to ampicillin, carbenicillin, and
                     related antibiotics"
                     /translation="MSIQHFRVALIPFFAAFCLPVFAHPETLVKVKDAEDQLGARVGYI
                     ELDLNSGKILESLRPEERFPMMSTFKVLLCGAVLSRIDAGQEQLGRRIHYSQNDLVEYS
                     PVTEKHLTDGMTVRELCSAAITMSDNTAANLLLATIGGPKELTAFLHNMGDHVTRLDRW
                     EPELNEAIPNDERDTTMPVAMATTLRKLLTGELLTLASRQQLIDWMEADKVAGSLLRSA
                     LPAGWFIADKSGAGERGSRGIIAALGPDGKPSRIVVIYTTGSQATMDERNRQIAEIGAS
                     LIKHW"
     primer_bind     5281..5300
                     /label=Amp-R
                     /note="Ampicillin resistance gene, reverse primer"
     promoter        complement(5519..5621)
                     /label=cat promoter
                     /note="promoter of the E. coli cat gene encoding
                     chloramphenicol acetyltransferase"
     terminator      5622..5653
                     /label=tonB terminator
                     /note="bidirectional E. coli tonB-P14 transcription
                     terminator"
ORIGIN
        1 gcggccgccc cacacaccat agcttcaaaa tgtttctact ccttttttac tcttccagat
       61 tttctcggac tccgcgcatc gccgtaccac ttcaaaacac ccaagcacag catactaaat
      121 ttcccctctt tcttcctcta gggtgtcgtt aattacccgt actaaaggtt tggaaaagaa
      181 aaaagagacc gcctcgtttc tttttcttcg tcgaaaaagg caataaaaat ttttatcacg
      241 tttctttttc ttgaaaattt ttttttttga tttttttctc tttcgatgac ctcccattga
      301 tatttaagtt aataaacggt cttcaatttc tcaagtttca gtttcatttt tcttgttcta
      361 ttacaacttt ttttacttct tgctcattag aaagaaagca tagcaatcta atctaagttt
      421 taattacaaa atgagtcaag cgtggcaacc gggtgttgct atgcctaatc tttacaaaat
      481 gcaaagaatg ctattagaaa agtgtgacct tcaaaattat ggtgatagtg caacattacc
      541 taaaggcata atgatgaatg tcgcaaaata tactcaactg tgtcaatatt taaacacatt
      601 aacattagct gtaccctata atatgagagt tatacatttt ggtgctggtt ctgataaagg
      661 agttgcacca ggtacagctg ttttaagaca gtggttgcct acgggtacgc tgcttgtcga
      721 ttcagatctt aatgactttg tctctgatgc agattcaact ttgattggtg attgtgcaac
      781 tgtacataca gctaataaat gggatctcat tattagtgat atgtacgacc ctaagactaa
      841 aaatgttaca aaagaaaatg actctaaaga gggttttttc acttacattt gtgggtttat
      901 acaacaaaag ctagctcttg gaggttccgt ggctataaag ataacagaac attcttggaa
      961 tgctgatctt tataagctca tgggacactt cgcatggtgg acagcctttg ttactaatgt
     1021 gaatgcgtca tcatctgaag catttttaat tggatgtaat tatcttggca aaccacgcga
     1081 acaaatagat ggttatgtca tgcatgcaaa ttacatattt tggaggaata caaatccaat
     1141 tcagttgtct tcctattctt tatttgacat gagtaaattt ccccttaaat taaggggtac
     1201 tgctgttatg tctttaaaag aaggtcaaat caatgatatg attttatctc ttcttagtaa
     1261 aggtagactt ataattagag aaaacaacag agttgttatt tctagtgatg ttcttgttaa
     1321 cctcgtgccg agaggttctg attataaaga tcatgatggt gattataaag atcatgatat
     1381 tgattataaa gatgatgatg ataaataaac aggccccttt tcctttgtcg atatcatgta
     1441 attagttatg tcacgcttac attcacgccc tcctcccaca tccgctctaa ccgaaaagga
     1501 aggagttaga caacctgaag tctaggtccc tatttatttt ttttaatagt tatgttagta
     1561 ttaagaacgt tatttatatt tcaaattttt cttttttttc tgtacaaagc ggccgccgaa
     1621 ccactagtgc actgcagtac acggtttcct tgaaattttt ttgattcggt aatctccgaa
     1681 cagaaggaag aacgaaggaa ggagcacaga cttagattgg tatatatacg catatgtagt
     1741 gttgaagaaa catgaaattg cccagtattc ttaacccaac tgcacagaac aaaaacgtgc
     1801 aggaaacgaa gataaatcat gtcgaaagct acatataagg aacgtgctgc tactcatcct
     1861 agtcctgttg ctgccaagct atttaatatc atgcacgaaa agcaaacaaa cttgtgtgct
     1921 tcattggatg ttcgtaccac caaggaatta ctggagttag ttgaagcatt aggtcccaaa
     1981 atttgtttac taaaaacaca tgtggatatc ttgactgatt tttccatgga gggcacagtt
     2041 aagccgctaa aggcattatc cgccaagtac aattttttac tcttcgagga cagaaaattt
     2101 gctgacattg gtaatacagt caaattgcag tactctgcgg gtgtatacag aatagcagaa
     2161 tgggcagaca ttacgaatgc acacggtgtg gtgggcccag gtattgttag cggtttgaag
     2221 caggcggcag aagaagtaac aaaggaacct agaggccttt tgatgttagc agaattgtca
     2281 tgcaagggct ccctatctac tggagaatat actaagggta ctgttgacat tgcgaagagc
     2341 gacaaagatt ttgttatcgg ctttattgct caaagagaca tgggtggaag agatgaaggt
     2401 tacgattggt tgattatgac acccggtgtg ggtttagatg acaagggaga tgcattgggt
     2461 caacagtata gaaccgtgga tgatgtggtt tctacaggat ctgacattat tattgttgga
     2521 agaggactat ttgcaaaggg aagggatgct aaggtagagg gtgaacgtta cagaaaagca
     2581 ggctgggaag catatttgag aagatgcggc cagcaaaact aaaaaactgt attataagta
     2641 aatgcatgta tactaaactc acaaattaga gcttcaattt aattatatca gttattaccc
     2701 gagtaacgaa gcatctgtgc ttcattttgt agaacaaaaa tgcaacgcga gagcgctaat
     2761 ttttcaaaca aagaatctga gctgcatttt tacagaacag aaatgcaacg cgaaagcgct
     2821 attttaccaa cgaagaatct gtgcttcatt tttgtaaaac aaaaatgcaa cgcgagagcg
     2881 ctaatttttc aaacaaagaa tctgagctgc atttttacag aacagaaatg caacgcgaga
     2941 gcgctatttt accaacaaag aatctatact tcttttttgt tctacaaaaa tgcatcccga
     3001 gagcgctatt tttctaacaa agcatcttag attacttttt ttctcctttg tgcgctctat
     3061 aatgcagtct cttgataact ttttgcactg taggtccgtt aaggttagaa gaaggctact
     3121 ttggtgtcta ttttctcttc cataaaaaaa gcctgactcc acttcccgcg tttactgatt
     3181 actagcgaag ctgcgggtgc attttttcaa gataaaggca tccccgatta tattctatac
     3241 cgatgtggat tgcgcatact ttgtgaacag aaagtgatag cgttgatgat tcttcattgg
     3301 tcagaaaatt atgaacggtt tcttctattt tgtctctata tactacgtat aggaaatgtt
     3361 tacattttcg tattgttttc gattcactct atgaatagtt cttactacaa tttttttgtc
     3421 taaagagtaa tactagagat aaacataaaa aatgtagagg tcgagtttag atgcaagttc
     3481 aaggagcgaa aggtggatgg gtaggttata tagggatata gcacagagat atatagcaaa
     3541 gagatacttt tgagcaatgt ttgtggaagc ggtattcgca atattttagt agctcgttac
     3601 agtccggtgc gtttttggtt ttttgaaagt gcgtcatcag agcgcttttg gttttcaaaa
     3661 gcgctctgaa gttcctatac tttctagcta gagaatagga acttcccgag cggccgcgtg
     3721 ttacaagctt gactccagcg taactggact gcaatcaact cactggctca ccttcacggg
     3781 tgggcctttc ttcggtagaa aatcaaagga tcttcttgag atcctttttt tctgcgcgta
     3841 atctgctgct tgcaaacaaa aaaaccaccg ctaccagcgg tggtttgttt gccggatcaa
     3901 gagctaccaa ctctttttcc gaggtaactg gcttcagcag agcgcagata ccaaatactg
     3961 ttcttctagt gtagccgtag ttaggccacc acttcaagaa ctctgtagca ccgcctacat
     4021 acctcgctct gctaatcctg ttaccagtgg ctgctgccag tggcgataag tcgtgtctta
     4081 ccgggttgga ctcaagacga tagttaccgg ataaggcgca gcggtcgggc tgaacggggg
     4141 gttcgtgcac acagcccagc ttggagcgaa cgacctacac cgaactgaga tacctacagc
     4201 gtgagctatg agaaagcgcc acgcttcccg aagggagaaa ggcggacagg tatccggtaa
     4261 gcggcagggt cggaacagga gagcgcacga gggagcttcc aggggtaaac gcctggtatc
     4321 tttatagtcc tgtcgggttt cgccacctct gacttgagca tcgatttttg tgatgctcgt
     4381 caggggggcg gagcctatgg aaaaacgcca gcaacgcaga aaggcccacc cgaaggtgag
     4441 ccaggtgatt acatttgggc cctcatcaga ggttttcacc gtcatcaccg aaacgcgcga
     4501 ggcagctgcg gtaaagctca tcagcgtggt cgtgaagcga ttcacagatg tctgcctgtt
     4561 catccgcgtc cagctcgttg agtttctcca gaagcgttaa tgtctggctt ctgataaagc
     4621 gggccatgtt aagggcggtt ttttcctgtt tggtcactta ccaatgctta atcagtgagg
     4681 cacctatctc agcgatctgt ctatttcgtt catccatagt tgcctgactc cccgtcgtgt
     4741 agataactac gatgcgggag ggcttaccat ctggccccag tgctgcaatg ataccgcgag
     4801 acccacgctc accggctcca gatttatcag caataaacca gccagccggg agggccgagc
     4861 gcagaagtga tcctgcaact ttatccgcct ccatccagtc tattaattgt tgccgggaag
     4921 ctagagtaag tagttcgcca gttaatagtt tgcgcaacgt tgttgccatt gctacaggca
     4981 tcgtggtgtc acgctcgtcg tttggtatgg cttcattcag ctccggttcc caacgatcaa
     5041 ggcgagttac atgatccccc atgttgtgca aaaaagcggt tagctccttc ggtcctccga
     5101 tcgttgccag aagtaagttg gccgcagtgt tatcactcat ggttatggca gcactgcata
     5161 attctcttac tgtcatgcca tccgtgagat gcttttctgt gactggtgag tactcaacca
     5221 agtcattctg agaatagtgt atgcggcgac cgagttgctc ttgcccggcg tcaatacggg
     5281 ataataccgc gccacatagc agaactttaa aagtgctcat cattggaaaa cgttcttcgg
     5341 ggcgtaaact ctcaaggatc ttaccgctgt tgagatccag ttcgatgtaa cccactcgtg
     5401 cacccaactg atcttcagca tcttttactt tcaccagcgt ttctgggtga gcaaaaacag
     5461 gaaggcaaaa tgccgcaaaa aagggaataa gggcgacacg gaaatgttga atactcattt
     5521 tagcttcctt agctcctgaa aatctcgata actcaaaaaa tacgcccggt agtgatctta
     5581 tttcattatg gtgaaagttg gaacctctta cgtgccgatc aagtcaaaag cctccggtcg
     5641 gaggcttttg actttctgct atggaggtca ggtatgattt aaatggtcag ttaga
//
